>Addgene plasmid #112369 | pZKSCAN4-donor | depositor full sequence | sequence record 211760 | Full Sequence
GACCTGCAGGCATGCAAGCTTGGCGTAATCATGGTCATAGCTGTTTCCTGTGTGAAATTGTTATCCGCTC
ACAATTCCACACAACATACGAGCCGGAAGCATAAAGTGTAAAGCCTGGGGTGCCTAATGAGTGAGCTAAC
TCACATTAATTGCGTTGCGCTCACTGCCCGCTTTCCAGTCGGGAAACCTGTCGTGCCAGCTGCATTAATG
AATCGGCCAACGCGCGGGGAGAGGCGGTTTGCGTATTGGGCGCTCTTCCGCTTCCTCGCTCACTGACTCG
CTGCGCTCGGTCGTTCGGCTGCGGCGAGCGGTATCAGCTCACTCAAAGGCGGTAATACGGTTATCCACAG
AATCAGGGGATAACGCAGGAAAGAACATGTGAGCAAAAGGCCAGCAAAAGGCCAGGAACCGTAAAAAGGC
CGCGTTGCTGGCGTTTTTCCATAGGCTCCGCCCCCCTGACGAGCATCACAAAAATCGACGCTCAAGTCAG
AGGTGGCGAAACCCGACAGGACTATAAAGATACCAGGCGTTTCCCCCTGGAAGCTCCCTCGTGCGCTCTC
CTGTTCCGACCCTGCCGCTTACCGGATACCTGTCCGCCTTTCTCCCTTCGGGAAGCGTGGCGCTTTCTCA
TAGCTCACGCTGTAGGTATCTCAGTTCGGTGTAGGTCGTTCGCTCCAAGCTGGGCTGTGTGCACGAACCC
CCCGTTCAGCCCGACCGCTGCGCCTTATCCGGTAACTATCGTCTTGAGTCCAACCCGGTAAGACACGACT
TATCGCCACTGGCAGCAGCCACTGGTAACAGGATTAGCAGAGCGAGGTATGTAGGCGGTGCTACAGAGTT
CTTGAAGTGGTGGCCTAACTACGGCTACACTAGAAGGACAGTATTTGGTATCTGCGCTCTGCTGAAGCCA
GTTACCTTCGGAAAAAGAGTTGGTAGCTCTTGATCCGGCAAACAAACCACCGCTGGTAGCGGTGGTTTTT
TTGTTTGCAAGCAGCAGATTACGCGCAGAAAAAAAGGATCTCAAGAAGATCCTTTGATCTTTTCTACGGG
GTCTGACGCTCAGTGGAACGAAAACTCACGTTAAGGGATTTTGGTCATGAGATTATCAAAAAGGATCTTC
ACCTAGATCCTTTTAAATTAAAAATGAAGTTTTAAATCAATCTAAAGTATATATGAGTAAACTTGGTCTG
ACAGTTACCAATGCTTAATCAGTGAGGCACCTATCTCAGCGATCTGTCTATTTCGTTCATCCATAGTTGC
CTGACTCCCCGTCGTGTAGATAACTACGATACGGGAGGGCTTACCATCTGGCCCCAGTGCTGCAATGATA
CCGCGAGACCCACGCTCACCGGCTCCAGATTTATCAGCAATAAACCAGCCAGCCGGAAGGGCCGAGCGCA
GAAGTGGTCCTGCAACTTTATCCGCCTCCATCCAGTCTATTAATTGTTGCCGGGAAGCTAGAGTAAGTAG
TTCGCCAGTTAATAGTTTGCGCAACGTTGTTGCCATTGCTACAGGCATCGTGGTGTCACGCTCGTCGTTT
GGTATGGCTTCATTCAGCTCCGGTTCCCAACGATCAAGGCGAGTTACATGATCCCCCATGTTGTGCAAAA
AAGCGGTTAGCTCCTTCGGTCCTCCGATCGTTGTCAGAAGTAAGTTGGCCGCAGTGTTATCACTCATGGT
TATGGCAGCACTGCATAATTCTCTTACTGTCATGCCATCCGTAAGATGCTTTTCTGTGACTGGTGAGTAC
TCAACCAAGTCATTCTGAGAATAGTGTATGCGGCGACCGAGTTGCTCTTGCCCGGCGTCAATACGGGATA
ATACCGCGCCACATAGCAGAACTTTAAAAGTGCTCATCATTGGAAAACGTTCTTCGGGGCGAAAACTCTC
AAGGATCTTACCGCTGTTGAGATCCAGTTCGATGTAACCCACTCGTGCACCCAACTGATCTTCAGCATCT
TTTACTTTCACCAGCGTTTCTGGGTGAGCAAAAACAGGAAGGCAAAATGCCGCAAAAAAGGGAATAAGGG
CGACACGGAAATGTTGAATACTCATACTCTTCCTTTTTCAATATTATTGAAGCATTTATCAGGGTTATTG
TCTCATGAGCGGATACATATTTGAATGTATTTAGAAAAATAAACAAATAGGGGTTCCGCGCACATTTCCC
CGAAAAGTGCCACCTGACGTCTAAGAAACCATTATTATCATGACATTAACCTATAAAAATAGGCGTATCA
CGAGGCCCTTTCGTCTCGCGCGTTTCGGTGATGACGGTGAAAACCTCTGACACATGCAGCTCCCGGAGAC
GGTCACAGCTTGTCTGTAAGCGGATGCCGGGAGCAGACAAGCCCGTCAGGGCGCGTCAGCGGGTGTTGGC
GGGTGTCGGGGCTGGCTTAACTATGCGGCATCAGAGCAGATTGTACTGAGAGTGCACCATATGCGGTGTG
AAATACCGCACAGATGCGTAAGGAGAAAATACCGCATCAGGCGCCATTCGCCATTCAGGCTGCGCAACTG
TTGGGAAGGGCGATCGGTGCGGGCCTCTTCGCTATTACGCCAGCTGGCGAAAGGGGGATGTGCTGCAAGG
CGATTAAGTTGGGTAACGCCAGGGTTTTCCCAGTCACGACGTTGTAAAACGACGGCCAGTGAATTCGAGC
TCGGTACCCCCCTCCACTCCCAGTTTGTACCCTTCCAATGGCCCCATTCTCATTCTCAGGCCTCCTTCCT
CCCCAGCACCCCTGTTCTCCCTTTTTATTCCCATTCTTATTCTAGCACTTAAATCCTCATCCTGGGCATA
TATAGACTTCTGTAATTCTTGTCTCCCTAGTACTCATCACAGAGCTTTCCTCCCATGGCAGGGCATAACC
CACAGTTGCCGGCCATTTGTTGTTTCAGGTGGTGAAATACAGACTAAGAGCAGGGACTTGCCTCCAGTCA
AGAAGCTTCCAGAAAAGGAGCATGGGAAGATATGCCACCTGAGGGAAGACATTGCCCAGATTCCTACACA
TGCAGAAGCTGGTGAACAGGAGGGCAGGTTACAAAGAAAGCAGAAAAATGCCATAGGGAGTAGGCGACAT
TATTGCCATGAATGTGGAAAGAGTTTTGCTCAAAGTTCAGGCCTGACTAAACACAGGAGAATCCACACTG
GTGAGAAACCCTATGAATGTGAAGACTGTGGAAAGACCTTCATTGGGAGCTCTGCCCTTGTCATTCATCA
GAGAGTCCACACTGGTGAGAAGCCATATGAGTGTGAAGAATGTGGTAAGGTCTTCAGTCACAGCTCAAAC
CTTATCAAACACCAGAGAACCCACACTGGGGAGAAGCCCTATGAGTGTGATGACTGTGGGAAGACCTTCA
GCCAGAGCTGCAGCCTCCTTGAACATCACAAAATTCATACTGGGGAGAAGCCATACCAGTGCAATATGTG
TGGCAAAGCCTTTAGGCGGAATTCACATCTCCTGAGACATCAGAGGATTCATGGTGATAAAAATGTTCAG
AATCCTGAGCACGGGGAGTCCTGGGAAAGTCAGGGTAGGACGGAAAGCCAGTGGGAAAATACTGAGGCTC
CCGTGTCTTATAAATGTAATGAGTGTGAGAGAAGTTTCACACGGAATAGAAGTCTTATTGAACATCAGAA
AATCCACACTGGTGAGAAACCCTATCAGTGTGACACATGTGGAAAAGGTTTCACTCGAACTTCATACCTT
GTTCAACATCAGAGAAGCCATGTAGGGAAAAAAACTCTTTCACAGGGGATTCCAACTACTGCAAGCGAGA
ATCTTTATTTTCAGGGCGCCGCCAAATTCAAAGAAACCGCTGCTGCTAAATTCGAACGCCAGCACATGGA
CAGCGGAGGTGGAGGTTCGAGCGGTCCCTCGGGTTCGTCGAGCCTGGAAGTTCTGTTCCAGGGGCCCCTG
TCGTCGAGCGGTCCCTCGGGTTCGATGGTGAGCAAAGGCGAGGAGCTGTTCACCGGGGTGGTGCCCATCC
TGGTCGAGCTGGACGGCGACGTAAACGGCCACAAGTTCAGCGTGTCCGGCGAGGGCGAGGGCGATGCCAC
CTACGGCAAGCTGACCCTGAAGTTCATCTGCACCACCGGCAAGCTGCCCGTGCCCTGGCCCACCCTCGTG
ACCACCCTGACCTACGGCGTGCAGTGCTTCAGCCGCTACCCCGACCACATGAAGCAGCACGACTTCTTCA
AGTCCGCCATGCCCGAAGGCTACGTCCAGGAGCGCACCATCTTCTTCAAGGACGACGGCAACTACAAGAC
CCGCGCCGAGGTGAAGTTCGAGGGCGACACCCTGGTGAACCGCATCGAGCTGAAGGGCATCGACTTCAAG
GAGGACGGCAACATCCTGGGGCACAAGCTGGAGTACAACTACAACAGCCACAACGTCTATATCATGGCCG
ACAAGCAGAAGAACGGCATCAAGGTGAACTTCAAGATCCGCCACAACATCGAGGACGGCAGCGTGCAGCT
CGCCGACCACTACCAGCAGAACACCCCCATCGGCGACGGCCCCGTGCTGCTGCCCGACAACCACTACCTG
AGCACCCAGTCCGCCCTGAGCAAAGACCCCAACGAGAAGCGCGATCACATGGTCCTTAAGGAGTTCGTGA
CCGCCGCCGGGATCACTCTCGGCATGGACGAGCTGTACAAGTAATGATCTAGAGTCGAGTTAATTAAGAA
TTCCGCCCCCCCCCCTCTCCCTCCCCCCCCCTAACGTTACTGGCCGAAGCCGCTTGGAATAAGGCCGGTG
TGCGTTTGTCTATATGTTATTTTCCACCATATTGCCGTCTTTTGGCAATGTGAGGGCCCGGAAACCTGGC
CCTGTCTTCTTGACGAGCATTCCTAGGGGTCTTTCCCCTCTCGCCAAAGGAATGCAGGGTCTGTTGAATG
TCGTGAAGGAAGCAGTTCCTCTGGAAGCTTCTTGAAGACAAACAACGTCTGTAGCGACCCTTTGCAGGCA
GCGGAACCCCCCACCTGGCGACAGGTGCCTCTGCGGCCAAAAGCCACGTGTATAAGATACACCTGCAAAG
GCGGCACAACCCCAGTGCCACGTTGTGAGTTGGATAGTTGTGGAAAGAGTCAAATGGCTCTCCTCAAGCG
TATTCAACAAGGGGCTGAAGGATGCCCAGAAGGTACCCCATTGTATGGGATCTGATCTGGGGCCTCGGTG
CACATGCTTTACATGTGTTTAGTCGAGGTTAAAAAAACGTCTAGGCCCCCCGAACCACGGGGACGTGGTT
TTCCTTTGAAAAACACGATGATAATATGGCCACAACCTGTTACATTGCACAAGATAAAAATATATCATCA
CGAACAGTAAAACTGTCTGCTTACATAAACAGTAATACAAGGGGTGTTATGGGATCGGCCATTGAACAAG
ATGGATTGCACGCAGGTTCTCCGGCCGCTTGGGTGGAGAGGCTATTCGGCTATGACTGGGCACAACAGAC
AATCGGCTGCTCTGATGCCGCCGTGTTCCGGCTGTCAGCGCAGGGGCGCCCGGTTCTTTTTGTCAAGACC
GACCTGTCCGGTGCCCTGAATGAACTGCAGGACGAGGCAGCGCGGCTATCGTGGCTGGCCACGACGGGCG
TTCCTTGCGCAGCTGTGCTCGACGTTGTCACTGAAGCGGGAAGGGACTGGCTGCTATTGGGCGAAGTGCC
GGGGCAGGATCTCCTGTCATCTCACCTTGCTCCTGCCGAGAAAGTATCCATCATGGCTGATGCAATGCGG
CGGCTGCATACGCTTGATCCGGCTACCTGCCCATTCGACCACCAAGCGAAACATCGCATCGAGCGAGCAC
GTACTCGGATGGAAGCCGGTCTTGTCGATCAGGATGATCTGGACGAAGAGCATCAGGGGCTCGCGCCAGC
CGAACTGTTCGCCAGGCTCAAGGCGCGCATGCCCGACGGCGAGGATCTCGTCGTGACCCATGGCGATGCC
TGCTTGCCGAATATCATGGTGGAAAATGGCCGCTTTTCTGGATTCATCGACTGTGGCCGGCTGGGTGTGG
CGGACCGCTATCAGGACATAGCGTTGGCTACCCGTGATATTGCTGAAGAGCTTGGCGGCGAATGGGCTGA
CCGCTTCCTCGTGCTTTACGGTATCGCCGCTCCCGATTCGCAGCGCATCGCCTTCTATCGCCTTCTTGAC
GAGTTCTTCTGAGTCTGACCCATGGTATTCATGCCAACATTGGTGCTCATTTGTCACTGAACTGAAGCCA
CCCTGGAGCCCTTAATGGTTACAGAAATTGTGGACCAGGGCTTTATTTACCACTATACATCATCGGGTAT
TAGAAAATGTAGTCTGGCTGAGACGATGAGTTATCTTCTACATTCTAGAAAGTGATTGGAAGAAGTCATT
TGATAAGAGGCCATGGGAGAGTGGTCTGGAAGTTGTAGGACCTAAAATAGTTTGTTCTCACCCAGTGTAT
TTAAATGGCCTTCTGGACTTGTTAATTGCCCTCAGCCAGCACTTTAGGACATCTGGTTGGATGGCTCTGA
TGTGGGGGGCTGCTGCTCTGACCATTCATTTTGCCTCTAATGAATCTTTCACAAATTGGTCAGATCCATG
AGGTCTTTTACTCTTCTTTGTGCCTTGTATGATAGGTGCTAATAAACATTTATTAAATGTACCAGTAAAA
TGGCCTTTGTACCAAAAATTTGATGTTGTCTATATTTCTGAGAAATTTCTAACTTATGCCATTTGAATTT
ATGTATTATTCTCTGAGGTTCTAGATTCTGGGCCAATCTAGTGTATTTGTTGCCACGTACATACTGTTTT
CAGAATTGGGGTGGGGGAATCCATATTTCTCTACCATGATAGTAGAGATGAGAAGAATGCCTTAAACAGC
TTCTTTATCATTAAGACACTGTGAGATTGCTCCATCCATAGAACTCCACTGTCTGGTCAATGTTAATTAT
GTTAGTTTACATTAATTTTGCTACTCTTTAGGGGGAGTCTTTCACATTCAGGTAAATAAAAATCAACTTA
CTGAGTTAGATCAAAATGATTATTATGAATTTTGAACACATTCTGTAACACTTACCATCTTGTTTCTTAC
CTTTTAGTTATCTTGGGCCGACCAAGTGCTAAGACGTCATCTGTGTCCCTCTTCCC
Features (pLannotate 1.2.2; 17 found; start..end, strand, type, name):
     58..74      -  protein_bind   lac operator: The lac repressor binds to the lac operator to inhibit transcription in E. coli. This inhibition can be relieved by adding lactose or isopropyl-β-D-thiogalactopyranoside (IPTG). lac repressor encoded by lacI
     82..112     -  promoter       lac promoter: promoter for the E. coli lac operon
    127..148     -  protein_bind   CAP binding site: CAP binding activates transcription in the presence of cAMP. E. coli catabolite activator protein
    161..253     -  CDS            lacI (fragment): lac repressor; lacI; The lac repressor binds to the lac operator to inhibit transcription in E. coli. This inhibition can be relieved by adding lactose or isopropyl-β-D-thiogalactopyranoside (IPTG).
    436..1024    -  rep_origin     ori: high-copy-number ColE1/pMB1/pBR322/pUC origin of replication
   1195..2055    -  CDS            AmpR: β-lactamase; bla; confers resistance to ampicillin, carbenicillin, and related antibiotics
   2056..2160    -  promoter       AmpR promoter: bla
   2255..2290    +  CDS            rop (fragment): Rop protein, which maintains plasmids at low copy number; rop
   2392..2491    +  misc_feature   bom (fragment): basis of mobility region from pBR322
   2497..2654    -  CDS            lacZα (fragment): LacZα fragment of β-galactosidase; lacZ fragment
   2898..3755    +  CDS            ZKSCAN4 (fragment): ZKSC4_HUMAN - Also known as ZNF307, ZNF427. Experimental evidence at protein level: Swiss-Prot protein existence level 1. May be involved in the transcriptional activation of MDM2 and EP300 genes. From Homo sapiens (Human).
   3776..3796    +  CDS            capTEV™ (fragment): composite tag for in vivo biotinylation, TEV protease cleavage, and 6xHis tagging
   3810..3854    +  CDS            S-Tag: affinity and epitope tag derived from pancreatic ribonuclease A
   3945..4664    +  CDS            EGFP: the original enhanced GFP (Yang et al., 1996) mammalian codon-optimized
   4702..5287    +  misc_feature   IRES2: internal ribosome entry site (IRES) of the encephalomyocarditis virus (EMCV)
   5369..6172    +  CDS            NeoR/KanR: aminoglycoside phosphotransferase from Tn5; aph(3')-II (or nptII); confers resistance to neomycin, kanamycin, and G418 (Geneticin®)
   7126..21      +  misc_feature   MCS (fragment) (across the origin): pUC18/19 multiple cloning site
