>Addgene plasmid #112369 | pZKSCAN4-donor | addgene full sequence | sequence record 229718 | Addgene NGS Result
GACCTGCAGGCATGCAAGCTTGGCGTAATCATGGTCATAGCTGTTTCCTGTGTGAAATTGTTATCCGCTC
ACAATTCCACACAACATACGAGCCGGAAGCATAAAGTGTAAAGCCTGGGGTGCCTAATGAGTGAGCTAAC
TCACATTAATTGCGTTGCGCTCACTGCCCGCTTTCCAGTCGGGAAACCTGTCGTGCCAGCTGCATTAATG
AATCGGCCAACGCGCGGGGAGAGGCGGTTTGCGTATTGGGCGCTCTTCCGCTTCCTCGCTCACTGACTCG
CTGCGCTCGGTCGTTCGGCTGCGGCGAGCGGTATCAGCTCACTCAAAGGCGGTAATACGGTTATCCACAG
AATCAGGGGATAACGCAGGAAAGAACATGTGAGCAAAAGGCCAGCAAAAGGCCAGGAACCGTAAAAAGGC
CGCGTTGCTGGCGTTTTTCCATAGGCTCCGCCCCCCTGACGAGCATCACAAAAATCGACGCTCAAGTCAG
AGGTGGCGAAACCCGACAGGACTATAAAGATACCAGGCGTTTCCCCCTGGAAGCTCCCTCGTGCGCTCTC
CTGTTCCGACCCTGCCGCTTACCGGATACCTGTCCGCCTTTCTCCCTTCGGGAAGCGTGGCGCTTTCTCA
TAGCTCACGCTGTAGGTATCTCAGTTCGGTGTAGGTCGTTCGCTCCAAGCTGGGCTGTGTGCACGAACCC
CCCGTTCAGCCCGACCGCTGCGCCTTATCCGGTAACTATCGTCTTGAGTCCAACCCGGTAAGACACGACT
TATCGCCACTGGCAGCAGCCACTGGTAACAGGATTAGCAGAGCGAGGTATGTAGGCGGTGCTACAGAGTT
CTTGAAGTGGTGGCCTAACTACGGCTACACTAGAAGAACAGTATTTGGTATCTGCGCTCTGCTGAAGCCA
GTTACCTTCGGAAAAAGAGTTGGTAGCTCTTGATCCGGCAAACAAACCACCGCTGGTAGCGGTGGTTTTT
TTGTTTGCAAGCAGCAGATTACGCGCAGAAAAAAAGGATCTCAAGAAGATCCTTTGATCTTTTCTACGGG
GTCTGACGCTCAGTGGAACGAAAACTCACGTTAAGGGATTTTGGTCATGAGATTATCAAAAAGGATCTTC
ACCTAGATCCTTTTAAATTAAAAATGAAGTTTTAAATCAATCTAAAGTATATATGAGTAAACTTGGTCTG
ACAGTTACCAATGCTTAATCAGTGAGGCACCTATCTCAGCGATCTGTCTATTTCGTTCATCCATAGTTGC
CTGACTCCCCGTCGTGTAGATAACTACGATACGGGAGGGCTTACCATCTGGCCCCAGTGCTGCAATGATA
CCGCGAGACCCACGCTCACCGGCTCCAGATTTATCAGCAATAAACCAGCCAGCCGGAAGGGCCGAGCGCA
GAAGTGGTCCTGCAACTTTATCCGCCTCCATCCAGTCTATTAATTGTTGCCGGGAAGCTAGAGTAAGTAG
TTCGCCAGTTAATAGTTTGCGCAACGTTGTTGCCATTGCTACAGGCATCGTGGTGTCACGCTCGTCGTTT
GGTATGGCTTCATTCAGCTCCGGTTCCCAACGATCAAGGCGAGTTACATGATCCCCCATGTTGTGCAAAA
AAGCGGTTAGCTCCTTCGGTCCTCCGATCGTTGTCAGAAGTAAGTTGGCCGCAGTGTTATCACTCATGGT
TATGGCAGCACTGCATAATTCTCTTACTGTCATGCCATCCGTAAGATGCTTTTCTGTGACTGGTGAGTAC
TCAACCAAGTCATTCTGAGAATAGTGTATGCGGCGACCGAGTTGCTCTTGCCCGGCGTCAATACGGGATA
ATACCGCGCCACATAGCAGAACTTTAAAAGTGCTCATCATTGGAAAACGTTCTTCGGGGCGAAAACTCTC
AAGGATCTTACCGCTGTTGAGATCCAGTTCGATGTAACCCACTCGTGCACCCAACTGATCTTCAGCATCT
TTTACTTTCACCAGCGTTTCTGGGTGAGCAAAAACAGGAAGGCAAAATGCCGCAAAAAAGGGAATAAGGG
CGACACGGAAATGTTGAATACTCATACTCTTCCTTTTTCAATATTATTGAAGCATTTATCAGGGTTATTG
TCTCATGAGCGGATACATATTTGAATGTATTTAGAAAAATAAACAAATAGGGGTTCCGCGCACATTTCCC
CGAAAAGTGCCACCTGACGTCTAAGAAACCATTATTATCATGACATTAACCTATAAAAATAGGCGTATCA
CGAGGCCCTTTCGTCTCGCGCGTTTCGGTGATGACGGTGAAAACCTCTGACACATGCAGCTCCCGGAGAC
GGTCACAGCTTGTCTGTAAGCGGATGCCGGGAGCAGACAAGCCCGTCAGGGCGCGTCAGCGGGTGTTGGC
GGGTGTCGGGGCTGGCTTAACTATGCGGCATCAGAGCAGATTGTACTGAGAGTGCACCATATGCGGTGTG
AAATACCGCACAGATGCGTAAGGAGAAAATACCGCATCAGGCGCCATTCGCCATTCAGGCTGCGCAACTG
TTGGGAAGGGCGATCGGTGCGGGCCTCTTCGCTATTACGCCAGCTGGCGAAAGGGGGATGTGCTGCAAGG
CGATTAAGTTGGGTAACGCCAGGGTTTTCCCAGCCACGACGTTGTAAAACGACGGCCAGTGAATTCGAGC
TCGGTACCCCCCTCCACTCCCAGTTTGTACCCTTCCAATGGCCCCATTCTCATTCTCAGGCCTCCTTCCT
CCCCAGCACCCCTGTTCTCCCTTTTTATTCCCATTCTTATTCTAGCACTTAAATCCTCATCCTGGGCATA
TATAGACTTCTGTAATTCTTGTCTCCCTAGTACTCATCACAGAGCTTTCCTCCCATGGCAGGGCATAACC
CACAGTTGCCGGCCATTTGTTGTTTCAGGTGGTGAAATACAGACTAAGAGCAGGGACTTGCCTCCAGTCA
AGAAGCTTCCAGAAAAGGAGCATGGGAAGATATGCCACCTGAGGGAAGACATTGCCCAGATTCCTACACA
TGCAGAAGCTGGTGAACAGGAGGGCAGGTTACAAAGAAAGCAGAAAAATGCCATAGGGAGTAGGCGACAT
TATTGCCATGAATGTGGAAAGAGTTTTGCTCAAAGTTCAGGCCTGACTAAACACAGGAGAATCCACACTG
GTGAGAAACCCTATGAATGTGAAGACTGTGGAAAGACCTTCATTGGGAGCTCTGCCCTTGTCATTCATCA
GAGAGTCCACACTGGTGAGAAGCCATATGAGTGTGAAGAATGTGGTAAGGTCTTCAGTCACAGCTCAAAC
CTTATCAAACACCAGAGAACCCACACTGGGGAGAAGCCCTATGAGTGTGATGACTGTGGGAAGACCTTCA
GCCAGAGCTGCAGCCTCCTTGAACATCACAAAATTCATACTGGGGAGAAGCCATACCAGTGCAATATGTG
TGGCAAAGCCTTTAGGCGGAATTCACATCTCCTGAGACATCAGAGGATTCATGGTGATAAAAATGTTCAG
AATCCTGAGCACGGGGAGTCCTGGGAAAGTCAGGGTAGGACGGAAAGCCAGTGGGAAAATACTGAGGCTC
CCGTGTCTTATAAATGTAATGAGTGTGAGAGAAGTTTCACACGGAATAGAAGTCTTATTGAACATCAGAA
AATCCACACTGGTGAGAAACCCTATCAGTGTGACACATGTGGAAAAGGTTTCACTCGAACTTCATACCTT
GTTCAACATCAGAGAAGCCATGTAGGGAAAAAAACTCTTTCACAGGGGATTCCAACTACTGCAAGCGAGA
ATCTTTATTTTCAGGGCGCCGCCAAATTCAAAGAAACCGCTGCTGCTAAATTCGAACGCCAGCACATGGA
CAGCGGAGGTGGAGGTTCGAGCGGTCCCTCGGGTTCGTCGAGCCTGGAAGTTCTGTTCCAGGGGCCCCTG
TCGTCGAGCGGTCCCTCGGGTTCGATGGTGAGCAAAGGCGAGGAGCTGTTCACCGGGGTGGTGCCCATCC
TGGTCGAGCTGGACGGCGACGTAAACGGCCACAAGTTCAGCGTGTCCGGCGAGGGCGAGGGCGATGCCAC
CTACGGCAAGCTGACCCTGAAGTTCATCTGCACCACCGGCAAGCTGCCCGTGCCCTGGCCCACCCTCGTG
ACCACCCTGACCTACGGCGTGCAGTGCTTCAGCCGCTACCCCGACCACATGAAGCAGCACGACTTCTTCA
AGTCCGCCATGCCCGAAGGCTACGTCCAGGAGCGCACCATCTTCTTCAAGGACGACGGCAACTACAAGAC
CCGCGCCGAGGTGAAGTTCGAGGGCGACACCCTGGTGAACCGCATCGAGCTGAAGGGCATCGACTTCAAG
GAGGACGGCAACATCCTGGGGCACAAGCTGGAGTACAACTACAACAGCCACAACGTCTATATCATGGCCG
ACAAGCAGAAGAACGGCATCAAGGTGAACTTCAAGATCCGCCACAACATCGAGGACGGCAGCGTGCAGCT
CGCCGACCACTACCAGCAGAACACCCCCATCGGCGACGGCCCCGTGCTGCTGCCCGACAACCACTACCTG
AGCACCCAGTCCGCCCTGAGCAAAGACCCCAACGAGAAGCGCGATCACATGGTCCTTAAGGAGTTCGTGA
CCGCCGCCGGGATCACTCTCGGCATGGACGAGCTGTACAAGTAATGATCTAGAGTCGAGTTAATTAAGAA
TTCCGCCCCCCCCCCTCTCCCTCCCCCCCCCTAACGTTACTGGCCGAAGCCGCTTGGAATAAGGCCGGTG
TGCGTTTGTCTATATGTTATTTTCCACCATATTGCCGTCTTTTGGCAATGTGAGGGCCCGGAAACCTGGC
CCTGTCTTCTTGACGAGCATTCCTAGGGGTCTTTCCCCTCTCGCCAAAGGAATGCAGGGTCTGTTGAATG
TCGTGAAGGAAGCAGTTCCTCTGGAAGCTTCTTGAAGACAAACAACGTCTGTAGCGACCCTTTGCAGGCA
GCGGAACCCCCCACCTGGCGACAGGTGCCTCTGCGGCCAAAAGCCACGTGTATAAGATACACCTGCAAAG
GCGGCACAACCCCAGTGCCACGTTGTGAGTTGGATAGTTGTGGAAAGAGTCAAATGGCTCTCCTCAAGCG
TATTCAACAAGGGGCTGAAGGATGCCCAGAAGGTACCCCATTGTATGGGATCTGATCTGGGGCCTCGGTG
CACATGCTTTACATGTGTTTAGTCGAGGTTAAAAAAACGTCTAGGCCCCCCGAACCACGGGGACGTGGTT
TTCCTTTGAAAAACACGATGATAATATGGCCACAACCTGTTACATTGCACAAGATAAAAATATATCATCA
CGAACAGTAAAACTGTCTGCTTACATAAACAGTAATACAAGGGGTGTTATGGGATCGGCCATTGAACAAG
ATGGATTGCACGCAGGTTCTCCGGCCGCTTGGGTGGAGAGGCTATTCGGCTATGACTGGGCACAACAGAC
AATCGGCTGCTCTGATGCCGCCGTGTTCCGGCTGTCAGCGCAGGGGCGCCCGGTTCTTTTTGTCAAGACC
GACCTGTCCGGTGCCCTGAATGAACTGCAGGACGAGGCAGCGCGGCTATCGTGGCTGGCCACGACGGGCG
TTCCTTGCGCAGCTGTGCTCGACGTTGTCACTGAAGCGGGAAGGGACTGGCTGCTATTGGGCGAAGTGCC
GGGGCAGGATCTCCTGTCATCTCACCTTGCTCCTGCCGAGAAAGTATCCATCATGGCTGATGCAATGCGG
CGGCTGCATACGCTTGATCCGGCTACCTGCCCATTCGACCACCAAGCGAAACATCGCATCGAGCGAGCAC
GTACTCGGATGGAAGCCGGTCTTGTCGATCAGGATGATCTGGACGAAGAGCATCAGGGGCTCGCGCCAGC
CGAACTGTTCGCCAGGCTCAAGGCGCGCATGCCCGACGGCGAGGATCTCGTCGTGACCCATGGCGATGCC
TGCTTGCCGAATATCATGGTGGAAAATGGCCGCTTTTCTGGATTCATCGACTGTGGCCGGCTGGGTGTGG
CGGACCGCTATCAGGACATAGCGTTGGCTACCCGTGATATTGCTGAAGAGCTTGGCGGCGAATGGGCTGA
CCGCTTCCTCGTGCTTTACGGTATCGCCGCTCCCGATTCGCAGCGCATCGCCTTCTATCGCCTTCTTGAC
GAGTTCTTCTGAGTCTGACCCATGGTATTCATGCCAACATTGGTGCTCATTTGTCACTGAACTGAAGCCA
CCCTGGAGCCCTTAATGGTTACAGAAATTGTGGACCAGGGCTTTATTTACCACTATACATCATCGGGTAT
TAGAAAATGTAGTCTGGCTGAGACGATGAGTTATCTTCTACATTCTAGAAAGTGATTGGAAGAAGTCATT
TGATAAGAGGCCATGGGAGAGTGGTCTGGAAGTTGTAGGACCTAAAATAGTTTGTTCTCACCCAGTGTAT
TTAAATGGCCTTCTGGACTTGTTAATTGCCCTCAGCCAGCACTTTAGGACATCTGGTTGGATGGCTCTGA
TGTGGGGGGCTGCTGCTCTGACCATTCATTTTGCCTCTAATGAATCTTTCACAAATTGGTCAGATCCATG
AGGTCTTTTACTCTTCTTTGTGCCTTGTATGATAGGTGCTAATAAACATTTATTAAATGTACCAGTAAAA
TGGCCTTTGTACCAAAAATTTGATGTTGTCTATATTTCTGAGAAATTTCTAACTTATGCCATTTGAATTT
ATGTATTATTCTCTGAGGTTCTAGATTCTGGGCCAATCTAGTGTATTTGTTGCCACGTACATACTGTTTT
CAGAATTGGGGTGGGGGAATCCATATTTCTCTACCATGATAGTAGAGATGAGAAGAATGCCTTAAACAGC
TTCTTTATCATTAAGACACTGTGAGATTGCTCCATCCATAGAACTCCACTGTCTGGTCAATGTTAATTAT
GTTAGTTTACATTAATTTTGCTACTCTTTAGGGGGAGTCTTTCACATTCAGGTAAATAAAAATCAACTTA
CTGAGTTAGATCAAAATGATTATTATGAATTTTGAACACATTCTGTAACACTTACCATCTTGTTTCTTAC
CTTTTAGTTATCTTGGGCCGACCAAGTGCTAAGACGTCATCTGTGTCCCTCTTCCC
Features (pLannotate 1.2.2; 17 found; start..end, strand, type, name):
     58..74      -  protein_bind   lac operator: The lac repressor binds to the lac operator to inhibit transcription in E. coli. This inhibition can be relieved by adding lactose or isopropyl-β-D-thiogalactopyranoside (IPTG). lac repressor encoded by lacI
     82..112     -  promoter       lac promoter: promoter for the E. coli lac operon
    127..148     -  protein_bind   CAP binding site: CAP binding activates transcription in the presence of cAMP. E. coli catabolite activator protein
    161..253     -  CDS            lacI (fragment): lac repressor; lacI; The lac repressor binds to the lac operator to inhibit transcription in E. coli. This inhibition can be relieved by adding lactose or isopropyl-β-D-thiogalactopyranoside (IPTG).
    436..1024    -  rep_origin     ori: high-copy-number ColE1/pMB1/pBR322/pUC origin of replication
   1195..2055    -  CDS            AmpR: β-lactamase; bla; confers resistance to ampicillin, carbenicillin, and related antibiotics
   2056..2160    -  promoter       AmpR promoter: bla
   2255..2290    +  CDS            rop (fragment): Rop protein, which maintains plasmids at low copy number; rop
   2392..2491    +  misc_feature   bom (fragment): basis of mobility region from pBR322
   2497..2654    -  CDS            lacZα (fragment): LacZα fragment of β-galactosidase; lacZ fragment
   2898..3755    +  CDS            ZKSCAN4 (fragment): ZKSC4_HUMAN - Also known as ZNF307, ZNF427. Experimental evidence at protein level: Swiss-Prot protein existence level 1. May be involved in the transcriptional activation of MDM2 and EP300 genes. From Homo sapiens (Human).
   3776..3796    +  CDS            capTEV™ (fragment): composite tag for in vivo biotinylation, TEV protease cleavage, and 6xHis tagging
   3810..3854    +  CDS            S-Tag: affinity and epitope tag derived from pancreatic ribonuclease A
   3945..4664    +  CDS            EGFP: the original enhanced GFP (Yang et al., 1996) mammalian codon-optimized
   4702..5287    +  misc_feature   IRES2: internal ribosome entry site (IRES) of the encephalomyocarditis virus (EMCV)
   5369..6172    +  CDS            NeoR/KanR: aminoglycoside phosphotransferase from Tn5; aph(3')-II (or nptII); confers resistance to neomycin, kanamycin, and G418 (Geneticin®)
   7126..21      +  misc_feature   MCS (fragment) (across the origin): pUC18/19 multiple cloning site
