[The description below was written by a language model from this plasmid's Addgene catalogue record and pLannotate feature annotations shown in this document.]
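Description:
pZKSCAN4-donor is a CRISPR homology-directed repair donor built on the pUC19 backbone, designed to tag the endogenous human transcription factor ZKSCAN4 (also known as ZNF307 or ZNF427) with GFP. It is propagated in E. coli as a high-copy plasmid through the pUC-type ColE1/pMB1 origin and selected with ampicillin via the bla gene and its promoter. Remnants of the pUC19 cloning region (lac promoter and operator, CAP site, lacZα and MCS fragments) flank the insert, which was assembled by Gibson cloning using K562 cells as the cloning source.

The payload is an EGFP-IRES-Neo cassette placed between ZKSCAN4 homology arms. The annotated table shows a fragment of the ZKSCAN4 coding sequence immediately upstream of the cassette, consistent with a left arm that ends in the coding region so that the tag is fused in frame, apparently at the C-terminal end of the protein. Between this arm and EGFP lie a short match to a composite TEV-cleavage/His tag and an S-Tag, which likely form a linker with affinity or epitope functions. Downstream, an EMCV IRES2 drives translation of NeoR/KanR from the same transcript. No mammalian promoter is annotated, so expression of both the fusion and the G418 resistance marker would depend on correct integration at the ZKSCAN4 locus. The region after NeoR, presumably the right homology arm, carries no annotation.

The plasmid is meant to be used with the companion guide RNA plasmid pZKSCAN4.1.0-gDNA, which directs cleavage at the target site. The resulting knock-in cells express GFP-tagged ZKSCAN4 at endogenous levels; the record does not state specific downstream applications.
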