Addgene plasmid #112369: pZKSCAN4-donor
Purpose: CRISPR donor plasmid to tag human transcription factor ZKSCAN4 with GFP
Depositing lab: Kevin White. Depositing organization: University of Chicago.
Backbone
  Vector backbone: pUC19
  Vector type: CRISPR
Growth in bacteria
  Bacterial resistance: Ampicillin, 100 μg/mL
  Growth temperature: 37°C
  Growth strain: DH5alpha
  Copy number: High Copy
Gene/Insert
  Gene/Insert name: ZKSCAN4 homology arms flanking EGFP-IRES-Neo cassette
  Species: H. sapiens (human)
  Entrez Gene: ZKSCAN4 (a.k.a. P1P373C6, ZNF307, ZNF427, ZSCAN36)
  Cloning method: Gibson Cloning
  Sequencing primers: 5′ M13pUC-fwd; 3′ M13pUC-rev
Terms and licenses: Academic/Nonprofit Terms; Industry Terms: Not Available to Industry
Depositor comments: Cloning source: K562. Use with plasmid pZKSCAN4.1.0-gDNA.
How to cite: pZKSCAN4-donor was a gift from Kevin White (Addgene plasmid # 112369 ; http://n2t.net/addgene:112369 ; RRID:Addgene_112369)
